Addgene plasmid #25343: EPHA8
Purpose: Bacterial expression for structure determination; may not be full ORF
Depositing lab: Cheryl Arrowsmith. Depositing organization: University of Toronto.
Backbone
  Vector backbone: pET28-MHL
  Backbone manufacturer: SGC
  Backbone size w/o insert (bp): 7325
  Vector type: Bacterial Expression
Growth in bacteria
  Bacterial resistance: Kanamycin, 50 μg/mL
  Growth temperature: 37°C
  Growth strain: DH5alpha
  Copy number: Low Copy
Gene/Insert
  Gene/Insert name: epha8.0603.0909 (alt names: PDB: 3KUL; EPH receptor A8, kinase domain; EPHA8)
  Species: H. sapiens (human)
  Insert size (bp): 921
  GenBank ID: NM_020526
  Entrez Gene: EPHA8 (a.k.a. EEK, EK3, HEK3)
  Tag / fusion protein: His (N terminal on insert)
  Cloning method: Restriction Enzyme
  Sequencing primers: 5′ T7; 3′ T7-term
Terms and licenses: Academic/Nonprofit Terms; Industry Terms: Not Available to Industry
Depositor comments: PDB: 3KUL. http://www.thesgc.org/structures/3KUL/
How to cite: EPHA8 was a gift from Cheryl Arrowsmith (Addgene plasmid # 25343 ; http://n2t.net/addgene:25343 ; RRID:Addgene_25343)
