[The description below was written by a language model from this plasmid's Addgene catalogue record.]
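Description:
EPHA8 is a bacterial expression plasmid built on the pET28-MHL backbone, a pET28-derived vector of about 7.3 kb from a structural genomics consortium, designed to produce recombinant protein in E. coli for structure determination. It is propagated as a low-copy plasmid under kanamycin selection. No feature table is provided, so the origin of replication and promoter are not explicitly recorded. The use of T7 and T7-terminator sequencing primers indicates that the insert lies within a T7 promoter/terminator expression cassette, as is typical of pET vectors. In that arrangement, transcription depends on T7 RNA polymerase supplied by an appropriate expression host rather than by the cloning strain used for maintenance.

The insert is a 921 bp fragment of human EPHA8 (EPH receptor A8, also known as EEK, EK3 or HEK3), a member of the Eph family of receptor tyrosine kinases. The insert name suggests that the fragment covers roughly residues 603 to 909, and the record describes it as the kinase domain. This is therefore a deliberately truncated domain construct, not the full open reading frame, as the purpose field also cautions. The fragment was introduced by restriction enzyme cloning and carries an N-terminal His tag, which allows the expressed protein to be purified by immobilised metal affinity chromatography. The record does not state whether a protease cleavage site separates the tag from the kinase domain. The depositor links the construct to a deposited crystal structure of the EPHA8 kinase domain, so it is mainly useful for producing this domain for crystallography and for related biochemical or biophysical work.
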