>Addgene plasmid #25343 | EPHA8 | depositor partial sequence | sequence record 11817 | Author sequence
AAGCTCCCAGAGCCCCAGTTCTATGCGGAACCCCACACCTACGAGGAGCCAGGCCGGGCGGGCCGCAGTT
TCACTCGGGAGATCGAGGCCTCTAGGATCCACATCGAGAAAATCATCGGCTCTGGAGACTCCGGGGAAGT
CTGCTACGGGAGGCTGCGGGTGCCAGGGCAGCGGGATGTGCCCGTGGCCATCAAGGCCCTCAAAGCCGGC
TACACGGAGAGACAGAGGCGGGACTTCCTGAGCGAGGCGTCCATCATGGGGCAATTCGACCATCCCAACA
TCATCCGCCTCGAGGGTGTCGTCACCCGTGGCCGCCTGGCAATGATTGTGACTGAGTACATGGAGAACGG
CTCTCTGGACACCTTCCTGAGGACCCACGACGGGCAGTTCACCATCATGCAGCTGGTGGGCATGCTGAGA
GGAGTGGGTGCCGGCATGCGCTACCTCTCAGACCTGGGCTATGTCCACCGAGACCTGGCCGCCCGCAACG
TCCTGGTTGACAGCAACCTGGTCTGCAAGGTGTCTGACTTCGGGCTCTCACGGGTGCTGGAGGACGACCC
GGATGCTGCCTACACCACCACGGGCGGGAAGATCCCCATCCGCTGGACGGCCCCAGAGGCCATCGCCTTC
CGCACCTTCTCCTCGGCCAGCGACGTGTGGAGCTTCGGCGTGGTCATGTGGGAGGTGCTGGCCTATGGGG
AGCGGCCCTACTGGAACATGACCAACCGGGATGTCATCAGCTCTGTGGAGGAGGGGTACCGCCTGCCCGC
ACCCATGGGCTGCCCCCACGCCCTGCACCAGCTCATGCTCGACTGTTGGCACAAGGACCGGGCGCAGCGG
CCTCGCTTCTCCCAGATTGTCAGTGTCCTCGATGCGCTCATCCGCAGCCCTGAGAGTCTCAGGGCCACCG
CCACAGTCAGC
