>Addgene plasmid #25343 | EPHA8 | addgene partial sequence | sequence record 31428 | 25343 with T7
TTCCCTCTGAATATTTTGTTTACTTTAAGAAGGAGATATACCATGCATCATCATCATCATCACAGCAGCG
GCAGAGAAAACTTGTATTTCCAGGGCAAGCTCCCAGAGCCCCAGTTCTATGCGGAACCCCACACCTACGA
GGAGCCAGGCCGGGCGGGCCGCAGTTTCACTCGGGAGATCGAGGCCTCTAGGATCCACATCGAGAAAATC
ATCGGCTCTGGAGACTCCGGGGAAGTCTGCTACGGGAGGCTGCGGGTGCCAGGGCAGCGGGATGTGCCCG
TGGCCATCAAGGCCCTCAAAGCCGGCTACACGGAGAGACAGAGGCGGGACTTCCTGAGCGAGGCGTCCAT
CATGGGGCAATTCGACCATCCCAACATCATCCGCCTCGAGGGTGTCGTCACCCGTGGCCGCCTGGCAATG
ATTGTGACTGAGTACATGGAGAACGGCTCTCTGGACACCTTCCTGAGGACCCACGACGGGCAGTTCACCA
TCATGCAGCTGGTGGGCATGCTGAGAGGAGTGGGTGCCGGCATGCGCTACCTCTCAGACCTGGGCTATGT
CCACCGAGACCTGGCCGCCCGCAACGTCCTGGTTGACAGCAACCTGGTCTGCAAGGTGTCTGACTTCGGG
CTCTCACGGGTGCTGGAGGACGACCCGGATGCTGCCTACACCACCACGGGCGGGAAGATCCCCATCCGCT
GGACGGCCCCAGAGGCCATCGCCTTCCGCACCTTCTCCTCGGCCAGCGACGTGTGGAGCTTCGGCGTGGT
CATGTGGGAGGTGCTGGCCTATGGGGAGCGGCCCTACTGGAACATGACCAACCGGGATGTCATCAGCTCT
GTGGAGGAGGGGTACCGCCTGCCCGCACCCATGGGCTGCCCCCACGCCCTGCACCAGCTCATGCTCGACT
G
